>Addgene plasmid #85000 | E2-Crimson-FKBP(L,V) | depositor full sequence | sequence record 163666 | E2-Crimson-FKBP(L,V) sequence 5102 bps
TCTTCCGCTTCCTCGCTCACTGACTCGCTGCGCTCGGTCGTTCGGCTGCGGCGAGCGGTATCAGCTCACT
CAAAGGCGGTAATACGGTTATCCACAGAATCAGGGGATAACGCAGGAAAGAACATGTGAGCAAAAGGCCA
GCAAAAGGCCAGGAACCGTAAAAAGGCCGCGTTGCTGGCGTTTTTCCATAGGCTCCGCCCCCCTGACGAG
CATCACAAAAATCGACGCTCAAGTCAGAGGTGGCGAAACCCGACAGGACTATAAAGATACCAGGCGTTTC
CCCCTGGAAGCTCCCTCGTGCGCTCTCCTGTTCCGACCCTGCCGCTTACCGGATACCTGTCCGCCTTTCT
CCCTTCGGGAAGCGTGGCGCTTTCTCATAGCTCACGCTGTAGGTATCTCAGTTCGGTGTAGGTCGTTCGC
TCCAAGCTGGGCTGTGTGCACGAACCCCCCGTTCAGCCCGACCGCTGCGCCTTATCCGGTAACTATCGTC
TTGAGTCCAACCCGGTAAGACACGACTTATCGCCACTGGCAGCAGCCACTGGTAACAGGATTAGCAGAGC
GAGGTATGTAGGCGGTGCTACAGAGTTCTTGAAGTGGTGGCCTAACTACGGCTACACTAGAAGGACAGTA
TTTGGTATCTGCGCTCTGCTGAAGCCAGTTACCTTCGGAAAAAGAGTTGGTAGCTCTTGATCCGGCAAAC
AAACCACCGCTGGTAGCGGTGGTTTTTTTGTTTGCAAGCAGCAGATTACGCGCAGAAAAAAAGGATCTCA
AGAAGATCCTTTGATCTTTTCTACGGGGTCTGACGCTCAGTGGAACGAAAACTCACGTTAAGGGATTTTG
GTCATGAGATTATCAAAAAGGATCTTCACCTAGATCCTTTTAAATTAAAAATGAAGTTTTAAATCAATCT
AAAGTATATATGAGTAAACTTGGTCTGACAGTTACCAATGCTTAATCAGTGAGGCACCTATCTCAGCGAT
CTGTCTATTTCGTTCATCCATAGTTGCCTGACTCCCCGTCGTGTAGATAACTACGATACGGGAGGGCTTA
CCATCTGGCCCCAGTGCTGCAATGATACCGCGAGACCCACGCTCACCGGCTCCAGATTTATCAGCAATAA
ACCAGCCAGCCGGAAGGGCCGAGCGCAGAAGTGGTCCTGCAACTTTATCCGCCTCCATCCAGTCTATTAA
TTGTTGCCGGGAAGCTAGAGTAAGTAGTTCGCCAGTTAATAGTTTGCGCAACGTTGTTGCCATTGCTACA
GGCATCGTGGTGTCACGCTCGTCGTTTGGTATGGCTTCATTCAGCTCCGGTTCCCAACGATCAAGGCGAG
TTACATGATCCCCCATGTTGTGCAAAAAAGCGGTTAGCTCCTTCGGTCCTCCGATCGTTGTCAGAAGTAA
GTTGGCCGCAGTGTTATCACTCATGGTTATGGCAGCACTGCATAATTCTCTTACTGTCATGCCATCCGTA
AGATGCTTTTCTGTGACTGGTGAGTACTCAACCAAGTCATTCTGAGAATAGTGTATGCGGCGACCGAGTT
GCTCTTGCCCGGCGTCAATACGGGATAATACCGCGCCACATAGCAGAACTTTAAAAGTGCTCATCATTGG
AAAACGTTCTTCGGGGCGAAAACTCTCAAGGATCTTACCGCTGTTGAGATCCAGTTCGATGTAACCCACT
CGTGCACCCAACTGATCTTCAGCATCTTTTACTTTCACCAGCGTTTCTGGGTGAGCAAAAACAGGAAGGC
AAAATGCCGCAAAAAAGGGAATAAGGGCGACACGGAAATGTTGAATACTCATACTCTTCCTTTTTCAATA
TTATTGAAGCATTTATCAGGGTTATTGTCTCATGAGCGGATACATATTTGAATGTATTTAGAAAAATAAA
CAAATAGGGGTTCCGCGCACATTTCCCCGAAAAGTGCCACCTGACGTCTAAGAAACCATTATTATCATGA
CATTAACCTATAAAAATAGGCGTATCACGAGGCCAATTCGGTCGAAAAAAGAAAAGGAGAGGGCCAAGAG
GGAGGGCATTGGTGACTATTGAGCACGTGAGTATACGTGATTAAGCACACAAAGGCAGCTTGGAGTATGT
CTGTTATTAATTTCACAGGTAGTTCTGGTCCATTGGTGAAAGTTTGCGGCTTGCAGAGCACAGAGGCCGC
AGAATGTGCACTAGATTCCGATGCTGACTTGCTGGGTATTATATGTGTGCCCAATAGAAAGAGAACAATT
GACCCGGTTATTGCAAGGAAAATTTCAAGTCTTGTAAAAGCATATAAAAATAGTTCAGGCACTCCGAAAT
ACTTGGTTGGCGTGTTTCGTAATCAACCTAAGGAGGATGTTTTGGCTCTGGTCAATGATTACGGCATTGA
TATCGTCCAACTGCATGGAGATGAGTCGTGGCAAGAATACCAAGAGTTCCTCGGTTTGCCAGTTATTAAA
AGACTCGTATTTCCAAAAGACTGCAACATACTACTCAGTGCAGCTTCACAGAAACCTCATTCGTTTATTC
CCTTGTTTGATTCAGAAGCAGGTGGGACAGGTGAACTTTTGGATTGGAACTCGATTTCTGACTGGGTTGG
AAGGCAAGAGAGCCCCGAGAGCTTACATTTTATGTTAGCTGGTGGACTGACGCCAGAAAATGTTGGTGAT
GCGCTTAGATTAAATGGCGTTATTGGTGTTGATGTAAGCGGAGGTGTGGAGACAAATGGTGTAAAAGACT
CTAACAAAATAGCAAATTTCGTCAAAAATGCTAAGAAATAGGTTATTACTGAGTAGTATTTATTTAAGTA
TTGTTTGTGCACTTGCCTGCAAGCCTTTTGAAAAGCAAGCATAAAAGATCGCCCTTTCGTCTCGCGCGTT
TCGGTGATGACGGTGAAAACCTCTGACACATGCAGCTCCCGGAGACGGTCACAGCTTGTCTGTAAGCGGA
TGCCGGGAGCAGACAAGCCCGTCAGGGCGCGTCAGCGGGTGTTGGCGGGTGTCGGGGCTGGCTTAACTAT
GCGGCATCAGAGCAGATTGTACTGAGAGTGCACCATATGCGGTGTGAAATACCGCACAGATGCGTAAGGA
GAAAATACCGCATCAGGCGGACCTTAATACATTCAGACACTTCTGCGGTATCACCCTACTTATTCCCTTC
GAGATTATATCTAGGAACCCATCAGGTTGGTGGAAGATTACCCGTTCTAAGACTTTTCAGCTTCCTCTAT
TGATGTTACACCTGGACACCCCTTTTCTGGCATCCAGTTTTTAATCTTCAGTGGCATGTGAGATTCTCCG
AAATTAATTAAAGCAATCACACAATTCTCTCGGATACCACCTCGGTTGAAACTGACAGGTGGTTTGTTAC
GCATGCTAATGCAAAGGAGCCTATATACCTTTGGCTCGGCTGCTGTAACAGGGAATATAAAGGGCAGCAT
AATTTAGGAGTTTAGTGAACTTGCAACATTTACTATTTTCCCTTCTTACGTAAATATTTTTCTTTTTAAT
TCTAAATCAATCTTTTTCAATTTTTTGTTTGTATTCTTTTCTTGCTTAAATCTATAACTACAAAAAACAC
ATACATAAACTAAAAGAATTCAAAAATGGATAGCACTGAGAACGTCATCAAGCCCTTCATGCGCTTCAAG
GTGCACATGGAGGGCTCCGTGAACGGCCACGAGTTCGAGATCGAGGGCGTGGGCGAGGGCAAGCCCTACG
AGGGCACCCAGACCGCCAAGCTGCAAGTGACCAAGGGCGGCCCCCTGCCCTTCGCCTGGGACATCCTGTC
CCCCCAGTTCTTCTACGGCTCCAAGGCGTACATCAAGCACCCCGCCGACATCCCCGACTACCTCAAGCAG
TCCTTCCCCGAGGGCTTCAAGTGGGAGCGCGTGATGAACTTCGAGGACGGCGGCGTGGTGACCGTGACCC
AGGACTCCTCCCTGCAGGACGGCACCCTCATCTACCACGTGAAGTTCATCGGCGTGAACTTCCCCTCCGA
CGGCCCCGTAATGCAGAAGAAGACTCTGGGCTGGGAGCCCTCCACTGAGCGCAACTACCCCCGCGACGGC
GTGCTGAAGGGCGAGAACCACATGGCGCTGAAGCTGAAGGGCGGCGGCCACTACCTGTGTGAGTTCAAGT
CCATCTACATGGCCAAGAAGCCCGTGAAGCTGCCCGGCTACCACTACGTGGACTACAAGCTCGACATCAC
CTCCCACAACGAGGACTACACCGTGGTGGAGCAGTACGAGCGCGCCGAGGCCCGCCACCACCTGTTCCAG
GGATCCTCTAGAGGAGTGCAGGTGGAAACCATCTCCCCAGGAGACGGGCGCACCTTCCCCAAGCGCGGCC
AGACCTGCGTGGTGCACTACACCGGGATGCTTGAAGATGGAAAGAAACTAGATTCCTCCCGGGACAGAAA
CAAGCCCTTTAAGTTTATGCTAGGCAAGCAGGAGGTGATCCGAGGCTGGGAAGAAGGGGTTGCCCAGATG
AGTGTGGGTCAGAGAGCCAAACTGACTATATCTCCAGATTATGCCTATGGTGCCACTGGGCACCCAGGCG
TTATCCCACCACATGCCACTCTCGTCTTCGATGTGGAGCTTCTAAAACTGGAATAAACTAGAGTCATCAT
GTAATTAGTTATGTCACGCTTACATTCACGCCCTCCCCCCACATCCGCTCTAACCGAAAAGGAAGGAGTT
AGACAACCTGAAGTCTAGGTCCCTATTTATTTTTTTATAGTTATGTTAGTATTAAGAACGTTATTTATAT
TTCAAATTTTTCTTTTTTTTCTGTACAGACGCGTGTACGCATGTAACATTATACTGAAAACCTTGCTTGA
GAAGGTTTTGGGACGCTCGAAGGCTTTAATTTGCAAGCTTGGCGTAATCATGGTCATAGCTGTTTCCTGT
GTGAAATTGTTATCCGCTCACAATTCCACACAACATACGAGCCGGAAGCATAAAGTGTAAAGCCTGGGGT
GCCTAATGAGTGAGCTAACTCACATTAATTGCGTTGCGCTCACTGCCCGCTTTCCAGTCGGGAAACCTGT
CGTGCCAGCTGCATTAATGAATCGGCCAACGCGCGGGGAGAGGCGGTTTGCGTATTGGGCGC
Features (pLannotate 1.2.2; 14 found; start..end, strand, type, name):
    183..771     -  rep_origin     ori: high-copy-number ColE1/pMB1/pBR322/pUC origin of replication
    942..1802    -  CDS            AmpR: β-lactamase; bla; confers resistance to ampicillin, carbenicillin, and related antibiotics
   1803..1907    -  promoter       AmpR promoter: bla
   1995..2096    +  promoter       TRP1 promoter: S. cerevisiae TRP1
   2097..2768    +  CDS            TRP1: TRPF_YEAST - Experimental evidence at protein level: Swiss-Prot protein existence level 1. From Saccharomyces cerevisiae (strain ATCC 204508 / S288c) (Baker's yeast).
   2861..2896    +  CDS            rop (fragment): Rop protein, which maintains plasmids at low copy number; rop
   2998..3097    +  misc_feature   bom (fragment): basis of mobility region from pBR322
   3596..4270    +  CDS            E2-Crimson: E2-Crimson is a basic (constitutively fluorescent) far red fluorescent protein published in 2009, derived from Discosoma sp.. It is reported to be a rapidly-maturing tetramer with low acid sensitivity.
   4283..4603    +  CDS            DmrD: dimeric F36M mutant of FK506-binding protein FKBP12 dimerization can be reversed by ligand binding
   4617..4864    +  terminator     CYC1 terminator: S. cerevisiae CYC1; transcription terminator for CYC1
   4907..4923    -  protein_bind   lac operator: The lac repressor binds to the lac operator to inhibit transcription in E. coli. This inhibition can be relieved by adding lactose or isopropyl-β-D-thiogalactopyranoside (IPTG). lac repressor encoded by lacI
   4931..4961    -  promoter       lac promoter: promoter for the E. coli lac operon
   4976..4997    -  protein_bind   CAP binding site: CAP binding activates transcription in the presence of cAMP. E. coli catabolite activator protein
   5010..5102    -  CDS            lacI (fragment): lac repressor; lacI; The lac repressor binds to the lac operator to inhibit transcription in E. coli. This inhibition can be relieved by adding lactose or isopropyl-β-D-thiogalactopyranoside (IPTG).
