[The description below was written by a language model from this plasmid's Addgene catalogue record and pLannotate feature annotations shown in this document.]
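Description:
E2-Crimson-FKBP(L,V) is a 5.1 kb yeast expression plasmid built on YIplac204, an integrating shuttle vector. The feature table shows no yeast replication origin or centromere, consistent with a plasmid that must integrate into the Saccharomyces cerevisiae genome to be maintained. The TRP1 gene, under its own promoter, provides selection by tryptophan prototrophy in trp1 hosts. In E. coli the plasmid replicates from a high-copy ColE1/pUC-type origin and is selected with ampicillin through the β-lactamase gene. Short rop, bom, lacI, lac promoter/operator and CAP-site fragments are leftovers of the cloning backbone and have no evident role in the yeast payload.

The insert is a fusion in which the far-red fluorescent protein E2-Crimson, a rapidly maturing tetramer derived from Discosoma, is followed closely on the same strand by an FKBP12-derived domain, with the CYC1 transcription terminator downstream. The automated annotation matches the FKBP portion to DmrD, the F36M mutant that self-dimerizes and can be dissociated by ligand binding. The "(L,V)" in the construct name and the associated publication title indicate that this is instead an improved reversibly dimerizing FKBP variant, although the record does not spell out the exact substitutions. No yeast promoter is annotated; roughly 500 bp of unannotated sequence lies upstream of the E2-Crimson coding region and presumably contains it, but its identity is not stated.

Joining a tetrameric fluorescent protein to a dimerizing domain would be expected to yield fluorescent assemblies that a ligand can dissolve. The record itself states the purpose only as expression of the fusion in yeast.
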