Addgene plasmid #85000: E2-Crimson-FKBP(L,V)
Purpose: Expresses E2-Crimson-FKBP(L,V) in yeast
Depositing lab: Benjamin Glick. Depositing organization: University of Chicago. Publication: An improved reversibly dimerizing mutant of the FK506-binding protein FKBP. Barrero JJ, Papanikou E, Casler JC, Day KJ, Glick BS. Cell Logist. 2016 Jun 24;6(3):e1204848. eCollection 2016 Jul-Sep. 1204848 PubMed 27738551.
Backbone
  Vector backbone: YIplac204
  Vector type: Yeast Expression
Growth in bacteria
  Bacterial resistance: Ampicillin, 100 μg/mL
  Growth temperature: 37°C
  Growth strain: DH5alpha
  Copy number: Unknown
Gene/Insert
  Gene/Insert name: E2-Crimson-FKBP(LV)
Terms and licenses: Academic/Nonprofit Terms; Industry Terms: Not Available to Industry
How to cite: E2-Crimson-FKBP(L,V) was a gift from Benjamin Glick (Addgene plasmid # 85000 ; http://n2t.net/addgene:85000 ; RRID:Addgene_85000)
