>Addgene plasmid #85000 | E2-Crimson-FKBP(L,V) | addgene partial sequence | sequence record 167681 | CYC1 5'-GCGTGAATGTAAGCGTGAC-3'
TTATTCCAGTTTTAGAAGCTCCACATCGAAGACGAGAGTGGCATGTGGTGGGATAACGCCTGGGTGCCCA
GTGGCACCATAGGCATAATCTGGAGATATAGTCAGTTTGGCTCTCTGACCCACACTCATCTGGGCAACCC
CTTCTTCCCAGCCTCGGATCACCTCCTGCTTGCCTAGCATAAACTTAAAGGGCTTGTTTCTGTCCCGGGA
GGAATCTAGTTTCTTTCCATCTTCAAGCATCCCGGTGTAGTGCACCACGCAGGTCTGGCCGCGCTTGGGG
AAGGTGCGCCCGTCTCCTGGGGAGATGGTTTCCACCTGCACTCCTCTAGAGGATCCCTGGAACAGGTGGT
GGCGGGCCTCGGCGCGCTCGTACTGCTCCACCACGGTGTAGTCCTCGTTGTGGGAGGTGATGTCGAGCTT
GTAGTCCACGTAGTGGTAGCCGGGCAGCTTCACGGGCTTCTTGGCCATGTAGATGGACTTGAACTCACAC
AGGTAGTGGCCGCCGCCCTTCAGCTTCAGCGCCATGTGGTTCTCGCCCTTCAGCACGCCGTCGCGGGGGT
AGTTGCGCTCAGTGGAGGGCTCCCAGCCCAGAGTCTTCTTCTGCATTACGGGGCCGTCGGAGGGGAAGTT
CACGCCGATGAACTTCACGTGGTAGATGAGGGTGCCGTCCTGCAGGGAGGAGTCCTGGGTCACGGTCACC
ACGCCGCCGTCCTCGAAGTTCATCACGCGCTCCCACTTGAAGCCCTCGGGGAAGGACTGCTTGAGGTAGT
CGGGGATGTCGGCGGGGTGCTTGATGTACGCCTTGGAGCCGT
