>Addgene plasmid #85000 | E2-Crimson-FKBP(L,V) | addgene partial sequence | sequence record 167682 | mCherry-F 5'-ccccgtaatgcagaagaaga-3'
CTACCCCCGCGACGGCGTGCTGAAGGGCGAGAACCACATGGCGCTGAAGCTGAAGGGCGGCGGCCACTAC
CTGTGTGAGTTCAAGTCCATCTACATGGCCAAGAAGCCCGTGAAGCTGCCCGGCTACCACTACGTGGACT
ACAAGCTCGACATCACCTCCCACAACGAGGACTACACCGTGGTGGAGCAGTACGAGCGCGCCGAGGCCCG
CCACCACCTGTTCCAGGGATCCTCTAGAGGAGTGCAGGTGGAAACCATCTCCCCAGGAGACGGGCGCACC
TTCCCCAAGCGCGGCCAGACCTGCGTGGTGCACTACACCGGGATGCTTGAAGATGGAAAGAAACTAGATT
CCTCCCGGGACAGAAACAAGCCCTTTAAGTTTATGCTAGGCAAGCAGGAGGTGATCCGAGGCTGGGAAGA
AGGGGTTGCCCAGATGAGTGTGGGTCAGAGAGCCAAACTGACTATATCTCCAGATTATGCCTATGGTGCC
ACTGGGCACCCAGGCGTTATCCCACCACATGCCACTCTCGTCTTCGATGTGGAGCTTCTAAAACTGGAAT
AAACTAGAGTCATCATGTAATTAGTTATGTCACGCTTACATTCACGCCCTCCCCCCACATCCGCTCTAAC
CGAAAAGGAAGGAGTTAGACAACCTGAAGTCTAGGTCCCTATTTATTTTTTTATAGTTATGTTAGTATTA
AGAACGTTATTTATATTTCAAATTTTTCTTTTTTTTCTGTACAGACGCGTGTACGCATGTAACATTATAC
TGAAAACCTTGCTTGAGAAGGTTTTGGGACGCTCGAAGGCTTTAATTTGCAAGCTTGGCGTAATCATGGT
CATAGCTGTTTCCTGTGTGAAATTGTTATCCGCTCACAATTCCACACAACATACGAGCCGGAAGCATAAA
GTGTAAAGCCTGGGGTGCCTAATGAGTGAGCTAACTCACATTAATTGCGTTGCGCTCACTGCCCGCTTTC
CAGTCGG
